Addgene plasmid #158781: pyc111s
Purpose: ribosome-tagged, Cre-dependent GCaMP for soma localization
Depositing lab: Jennifer Garrison & Zachary Knight. Depositing organization: Buck Institute. Publication: Soma-Targeted Imaging of Neural Circuits by Ribosome Tethering. Chen Y, Jang H, Spratt PWE, Kosar S, Taylor DE, Essner RA, Bai L, Leib DE, Kuo TW, Lin YC, Patel M, Subkhangulova A, Kato S, Feinberg EH, Bender KJ, Knight ZA, Garrison JL. Neuron. 2020 Jun 5. pii: S0896-6273(20)30351-2. doi: 10.1016/j.neuron.2020.05.005. PubMed 32574560.
Backbone
  Vector backbone: Addgene #50457
  Vector type: AAV
Growth in bacteria
  Bacterial resistance: Ampicillin, 100 μg/mL
  Growth temperature: 37°C
  Growth strain: NEB Stable
  Copy number: Low Copy
Gene/Insert
  Gene/Insert name: GCaMP6s-RPL10a
  Species: M. musculus (mouse)
  Cloning method: Gibson Cloning
Terms and licenses: Academic/Nonprofit Terms; Industry Terms: Not Available to Industry
How to cite: pyc111s was a gift from Jennifer Garrison & Zachary Knight (Addgene plasmid # 158781 ; http://n2t.net/addgene:158781 ; RRID:Addgene_158781)
