[The description below was written by a language model from this plasmid's Addgene catalogue record and pLannotate feature annotations shown in this document.]
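Description:
pyc111s is an AAV transfer plasmid for Cre-dependent, neuron-specific expression of a soma-localized calcium indicator. It was built by Gibson cloning into an existing AAV backbone. In bacteria it is maintained through a ColE1/pUC-type origin and selected with ampicillin via the β-lactamase gene; an f1 phage origin is also present. The catalogue lists it as low copy and propagated in a recombination-deficient strain, which is usual for plasmids carrying repeat-rich AAV2 inverted terminal repeats. The annotation detects one full ITR downstream of the cassette and only short fragments of the upstream one. This may reflect the difficulty of sequencing or annotating ITR hairpins rather than a real truncation.

The payload is a fusion of the calcium sensor GCaMP6s to the large-subunit ribosomal protein RPL10a. The catalogue gives the insert species as mouse, whereas the automated annotation matched the RPL10A coding region to the human protein, probably because the two are highly conserved. The fusion lies in reverse orientation relative to the human synapsin I promoter. It is flanked by opposing pairs of lox2272 and loxP sites in a DIO/FLEX arrangement, so no functional transcript is made until Cre inverts the cassette and then excises sites to lock it in the sense orientation. A WPRE and the human growth hormone polyadenylation signal follow, enhancing transcript stability and processing. Tethering GCaMP to ribosomes confines fluorescence to the cell body and reduces neuropil signal. Packaged into AAV, the construct is used for calcium imaging of genetically defined, Cre-expressing neuronal populations with improved single-cell resolution.
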