Features (pLannotate 1.2.2; 23 found; start..end, strand, type, name):
      1..448     +  promoter       hSyn promoter: human synapsin I promoter; confers neuron-specific expression (Kügler et al., 2003)
    462..479     +  misc_feature   MCS (fragment): pUC18/19 multiple cloning site
    486..519     +  protein_bind   lox2272: Cre-mediated recombination occurs in the 8-bp core sequence (GGATACTT). lox2272 sites are compatible with each other, but incompatible with loxP or loxN sites (Lee and Saito, 1988). Cre recombinase
    520..569     -  intron         β-globin intron (fragment): internally truncated intron from human β-globin
    570..603     +  protein_bind   loxP: Cre-mediated recombination occurs in the 8-bp core sequence (GCATACAT). Cre recombinase
    615..1262    -  CDS            RPL10A (sequence withheld): RL10A_HUMAN - Also known as NEDD6. Experimental evidence at protein level: Swiss-Prot protein existence level 1. Component of the large ribosomal subunit. From Homo sapiens (Human).
   1301..2651    -  CDS            GCaMP6s (fragment): improved fluorescent protein-based calcium sensor (Chen et al., 2013)
   2664..2697    -  protein_bind   lox2272: Cre-mediated recombination occurs in the 8-bp core sequence (GGATACTT). lox2272 sites are compatible with each other, but incompatible with loxP or loxN sites (Lee and Saito, 1988). Cre recombinase
   2698..2747    -  intron         β-globin intron (fragment): internally truncated intron from human β-globin
   2748..2781    -  protein_bind   loxP: Cre-mediated recombination occurs in the 8-bp core sequence (GCATACAT). Cre recombinase
   2782..2806    +  misc_feature   MCS (fragment): pBluescript multiple cloning site
   2806..3394    +  misc_feature   WPRE: woodchuck hepatitis virus posttranscriptional regulatory element
   3426..3902    +  polyA_signal   hGH poly(A) signal: human growth hormone polyadenylation signal
   3942..4082    +  repeat_region  AAV2 ITR: inverted terminal repeat of adeno-associated virus serotype 2 inverted
   4087..4138    -  misc_feature   bom (fragment): basis of mobility region from pBR322
   4157..4612    +  rep_origin     f1 ori (sequence partly withheld): f1 bacteriophage origin of replication; arrow indicates direction of (+) strand synthesis
   4613..4662    -  misc_feature   bom (fragment): basis of mobility region from pBR322
   4764..4799    -  CDS            rop (fragment): Rop protein, which maintains plasmids at low copy number; rop
   4894..4998    +  promoter       AmpR promoter: bla
   4999..5859    +  CDS            AmpR: β-lactamase; bla; confers resistance to ampicillin, carbenicillin, and related antibiotics
   6030..6618    +  rep_origin     ori: high-copy-number ColE1/pMB1/pBR322/pUC origin of replication
   6691..6718    +  repeat_region  AAV2 ITR (fragment): inverted terminal repeat of adeno-associated virus serotype 2 inverted
   6747..6774    +  repeat_region  AAV2 ITR (fragment): inverted terminal repeat of adeno-associated virus serotype 2 inverted
>Addgene plasmid #158781 | pyc111s | addgene full sequence | sequence record 313189 | Addgene NGS Result
AGTGCAAGTGGGTTTTAGGACCAGGATGAGGCGGGGTGGGGGTGCCTACCTGACGACCGACCCCGACCCA
CTGGACAAGCACCCAACCCCCATTCCCCAAATTGCGCATCCCCTATCAGAGAGGGGGAGGGGAAACAGGA
TGCGGCGAGGCGCGTGCGCACTGCCAGCTTCAGCACCGCGGACAGTGCCTTCGCCCCCGCCTGGCGGCGC
GCGCCACCGCCGCCTCAGCACTGAAGGCGCGCTGACGTCACTCGCCGGTCCCCCGCAAACTCCCCTTCCC
GGCCACCTTGGTCGCGTCCGCGCCGCCGCCGGCCCAGCCGGACCGCACCACGCGAGGCGCGAGATAGGGG
GGCACGGGCGCGACCATCTGCGCTGCGGCGCCGGCGACTCAGCGCTGCCTCAGTCTGCGGTGGGCAGCGG
AGGAGTCGTGTCGTGCCTGAGAGCGCAGTCGAGAAGGTACCGGATCCTCTAGAGTCGACTCCGGAATAAC
TTCGTATAGGATACTTTATACGAAGTTATGCAGAATGGTAGCTGGATTGTAGCTGCTATTAGCAATATGA
AACCTCTTAATAACTTCGTATAGCATACATTATACGAAGTTATGGCGCGCCCTA
[648 nt withheld, positions 615-1262]
GAACTCGAAGCTTGAGCTTGAGATCTGAGTCCGGCCTGACTTCGCTGTCATCATTTGTACAAACTCTTCG
TAGTTTACCTGACCATCCCCATCGATGTCTGCTTCCCTGATCATTTCATCAACCTCTTCATCTGTTAACT
TCTCTCCAAGGTTTGTCATCACGTGGCGAAGCTCTGCTGCACTGATGTAGCCATTGCCATCCTTATCAAA
CACACCGAACGCTTCTCTAATTTCTTCTTCCGTGTCCCTGTATTTCATTTTTCTTGCCATCATTGTCAGG
AACTCAGGGAAGTCGATTGTGCCGTCACCGTCGGCATCTACTTCATTGATCATGTCCTGCAGCTCTGCTT
CTGTGGGGTTCTGCCCCAGAGACCGCATCACCGTCCCCAGCTCCTTGGTTGTTATTGTCCCATCCCCGTC
CTTGTCAAATAGGGAGAAAGCCTCTTTAAATTCTGCGATCTGCTCTTCAGTCAGTTGGTCCGGCAGGTTG
TACTCCAGCTTGTGCCCCAGGATGTTGCCGTCCTCCTTGAAGTCGATGCCCTTCAGCTCGATGCGGTTCA
CCAGGGTGTCGCCCTCGAACTTCACCTCGGCGCGGGTCTTGTAGTTGCCGTCGTCCTTGAAGAAGATGGT
GCGCTCCTGGATGTAGCCTTCGGGCATGGCGGACTTGAAGAAGTCGTGCTGCTTCATGTGGTCGGGGTAG
CGGCTGAAGCACTGCACGCCGTAGGTCAGGGTGGTCACGAGGGTGGGCCAGGGCACGGGCAGCTTGCCGG
TGGTGCAGATGAACTTCAGGGTCAGCTTGCCGTAGGTGGCATCGCCCTCACCCTCGCCGGACACGCTGAA
CTTGTGGCCGTTTACGTCGCCGTCCAGCTCGACCAGGATGGGCACCACCCCGGTGAACAGCTCCTCGCCC
TTGCTCACCATGCTCCCTCCGGTACCGCCCTTGTACAGCTCGTCCATGCCGAGAGTGATCCCGGCGGCGG
TCACGAACTCCAGCAGGACCATGTGATCGCGCTTCTCGTTGGGGTCTTTCGAAAGTTTGGACTGCACGCT
CAGGTAGTGGTTGTCGGGCAGCAGCACGGGGCCGTCGCCGATGGGGGTGTTCTGCTGGTAGTGGTAGGCG
AGCTGCACGCCGCCGTCCTCGATGTTGTGGCGGATGTGGAAGTTCGCCTTGATGCCGTTCTTCTGCTTGT
CGGCCTTGATATAGACGTTCTCGAGTGAGCTCAGCCGACCTATAGCTCTGACTGCGTGACCTGTCTTATT
CCACTTACGACGTGATGAGTCGACCATGGTGGCGAGATCCTTATCGTCATCGTCGTACAGATCCCGACCC
ATTTGCTGTCCACCAGTCATGCTAGCCATACCATGATGATGATGATGATGAGAACCCATGGTGGCGCTAG
CATAACTTCGTATAAAGTATCCTATACGAAGTTATTTGCCTTAACCCAGAAATTATCACTGTTATTCTTT
AGAATGGTGCAAAGAATAACTTCGTATAATGTATGCTATACGAAGTTATGAATTCGATATCAAGCTTATC
GATAATCAACCTCTGGATTACAAAATTTGTGAAAGATTGACTGGTATTCTTAACTATGTTGCTCCTTTTA
CGCTATGTGGATACGCTGCTTTAATGCCTTTGTATCATGCTATTGCTTCCCGTATGGCTTTCATTTTCTC
CTCCTTGTATAAATCCTGGTTGCTGTCTCTTTATGAGGAGTTGTGGCCCGTTGTCAGGCAACGTGGCGTG
GTGTGCACTGTGTTTGCTGACGCAACCCCCACTGGTTGGGGCATTGCCACCACCTGTCAGCTCCTTTCCG
GGACTTTCGCTTTCCCCCTCCCTATTGCCACGGCGGAACTCATCGCCGCCTGCCTTGCCCGCTGCTGGAC
AGGGGCTCGGCTGTTGGGCACTGACAATTCCGTGGTGTTGTCGGGGAAATCATCGTCCTTTCCTTGGCTG
CTCGCCTATGTTGCCACCTGGATTCTGCGCGGGACGTCCTTCTGCTACGTCCCTTCGGCCCTCAATCCAG
CGGACCTTCCTTCCCGCGGCCTGCTGCCGGCTCTGCGGCCTCTTCCGCGTCTTCGCCTTCGCCCTCAGAC
GAGTCGGATCTCCCTTTGGGCCGCCTCCCCGCATCGATACCGAGCGCTGCTCGAGAGATCTACGGGTGGC
ATCCCTGTGACCCCTCCCCAGTGCCTCTCCTGGCCCTGGAAGTTGCCACTCCAGTGCCCACCAGCCTTGT
CCTAATAAAATTAAGTTGCATCATTTTGTCTGACTAGGTGTCCTTCTATAATATTATGGGGTGGAGGGGG
GTGGTATGGAGCAAGGGGCAAGTTGGGAAGACAACCTGTAGGGCCTGCGGGGTCTATTGGGAACCAAGCT
GGAGTGCAGTGGCACAATCTTGGCTCACTGCAATCTCCGCCTCCTGGGTTCAAGCGATTCTCCTGCCTCA
GCCTCCCGAGTTGTTGGGATTCCAGGCATGCATGACCAGGCTCAGCTAATTTTTGTTTTTTTGGTAGAGA
CGGGGTTTCACCATATTGGCCAGGCTGGTCTCCAACTCCTAATCTCAGGTGATCTACCCACCTTGGCCTC
CCAAATTGCTGGGATTACAGGCGTGAACCACTGCTCCCTTCCCTGTCCTTCTGATTTTGTAGGTAACCAC
GTGCGGACCGAGCGGCCGCAGGAACCCCTAGTGATGGAGTTGGCCACTCCCTCTCTGCGCGCTCGCTCGC
TCACTGAGGCCGGGCGACCAAAGGTCGCCCGACGCCCGGGCTTTGCCCGGGCGGCCTCAGTGAGCGAGCG
AGCGCGCAGCTGCCTGCAGGGGCGCCTGATGCGGTATTTTCTCCTTACGCATCTGTGCGGTATTTCACAC
CGCATA
[95 nt withheld, positions 4139-4233]
T
[46 nt withheld, positions 4235-4280]
C
[141 nt withheld, positions 4282-4422]
CCTTTGACGTTGGAGTCCACGTTCTTT
[37 nt withheld, positions 4450-4486]
ACTCTATCTCGGGCTATTCTTTTGATTTATAAGGGATTTTGCCGATTTCGGTCTATTGGTTAAAAAATGA
GCTGATTTAACAAAAATTTAACGCGAATTTTAACAAAATATTAACGTTTACAATTTTATGGTGCACTCTC
AGTACAATCTGCTCTGATGCCGCATAGTTAAGCCAGCCCCGACACCCGCCAACACCCGCTGACGCGCCCT
GACGGGCTTGTCTGCTCCCGGCATCCGCTTACAGACAAGCTGTGACCGTCTCCGGGAGCTGCATGTGTCA
GAGGTTTTCACCGTCATCACCGAAACGCGCGAGACGAAAGGGCCTCGTGATACGCCTATTTTTATAGGTT
AATGTCATGATAATAATGGTTTCTTAGACGTCAGGTGGCACTTTTCGGGGAAATGTGCGCGGAACCCCTA
TTTGTTTATTTTTCTAAATACATTCAAATATGTATCCGCTCATGAGACAATAACCCTGATAAATGCTTCA
ATAATATTGAAAAAGGAAGAGTATGAGTATTCAACATTTCCGTGTCGCCCTTATTCCCTTTTTTGCGGCA
TTTTGCCTTCCTGTTTTTGCTCACCCAGAAACGCTGGTGAAAGTAAAAGATGCTGAAGATCAGTTGGGTG
CACGAGTGGGTTACATCGAACTGGATCTCAACAGCGGTAAGATCCTTGAGAGTTTTCGCCCCGAAGAACG
TTTTCCAATGATGAGCACTTTTAAAGTTCTGCTATGTGGCGCGGTATTATCCCGTATTGACGCCGGGCAA
GAGCAACTCGGTCGCCGCATACACTATTCTCAGAATGACTTGGTTGAGTACTCACCAGTCACAGAAAAGC
ATCTTACGGATGGCATGACAGTAAGAGAATTATGCAGTGCTGCCATAACCATGAGTGATAACACTGCGGC
CAACTTACTTCTGACAACGATCGGAGGACCGAAGGAGCTAACCGCTTTTTTGCACAACATGGGGGATCAT
GTAACTCGCCTTGATCGTTGGGAACCGGAGCTGAATGAAGCCATACCAAACGACGAGCGTGACACCACGA
TGCCTGTAGCAATGGCAACAACGTTGCGCAAACTATTAACTGGCGAACTACTTACTCTAGCTTCCCGGCA
ACAATTAATAGACTGGATGGAGGCGGATAAAGTTGCAGGACCACTTCTGCGCTCGGCCCTTCCGGCTGGC
TGGTTTATTGCTGATAAATCTGGAGCCGGTGAGCGTGGGTCTCGCGGTATCATTGCAGCACTGGGGCCAG
ATGGTAAGCCCTCCCGTATCGTAGTTATCTACACGACGGGGAGTCAGGCAACTATGGATGAACGAAATAG
ACAGATCGCTGAGATAGGTGCCTCACTGATTAAGCATTGGTAACTGTCAGACCAAGTTTACTCATATATA
CTTTAGATTGATTTAAAACTTCATTTTTAATTTAAAAGGATCTAGGTGAAGATCCTTTTTGATAATCTCA
TGACCAAAATCCCTTAACGTGAGTTTTCGTTCCACTGAGCGTCAGACCCCGTAGAAAAGATCAAAGGATC
TTCTTGAGATCCTTTTTTTCTGCGCGTAATCTGCTGCTTGCAAACAAAAAAACCACCGCTACCAGCGGTG
GTTTGTTTGCCGGATCAAGAGCTACCAACTCTTTTTCCGAAGGTAACTGGCTTCAGCAGAGCGCAGATAC
CAAATACTGTTCTTCTAGTGTAGCCGTAGTTAGGCCACCACTTCAAGAACTCTGTAGCACCGCCTACATA
CCTCGCTCTGCTAATCCTGTTACCAGTGGCTGCTGCCAGTGGCGATAAGTCGTGTCTTACCGGGTTGGAC
TCAAGACGATAGTTACCGGATAAGGCGCAGCGGTCGGGCTGAACGGGGGGTTCGTGCACACAGCCCAGCT
TGGAGCGAACGACCTACACCGAACTGAGATACCTACAGCGTGAGCTATGAGAAAGCGCCACGCTTCCCGA
AGGGAGAAAGGCGGACAGGTATCCGGTAAGCGGCAGGGTCGGAACAGGAGAGCGCACGAGGGAGCTTCCA
GGGGGAAACGCCTGGTATCTTTATAGTCCTGTCGGGTTTCGCCACCTCTGACTTGAGCGTCGATTTTTGT
GATGCTCGTCAGGGGGGCGGAGCCTATGGAAAAACGCCAGCAACGCGGCCTTTTTACGGTTCCTGGCCTT
TTGCTGGCCTTTTGCTCACATGTCCTGCAGGCAGCTGCGCGCTCGCTCGCTCACTGAGGCCGCCCGGGCG
TCGGGCGACCTTTGGTCGCCCGGCCTCAGTGAGCGAGCGAGCGCGCAGAGAGGGAGTGGCCAACTCCATC
ACTAGGGGTTCCTGCGGCCGCACGCGTGTGTCTAGACTGCAGAGGGCCCTGCGTATG
